Addgene plasmid #159502: pAV-U6+27-Linear-2_PolyU(4)_HairpinDistance(10)nts_Tornado-Corn
Purpose: Tests for the impacts 4 uracils in a poly-uracil tract in conjunctiuon with a hairpin 10 nts upstream have on human polymerase III transcription elongation from a U6 promoter.
Depositing lab: Julius Lucks. Depositing organization: Northwestern University. Publication: RNA Sequence and Structure Determinants of Pol III Transcriptional Termination in Human Cells. Verosloff MS, Corcoran WK, Dolberg TB, Bushhouse DZ, Leonard JN, Lucks JB. J Mol Biol. 2021 Jun 25;433(13):166978. doi: 10.1016/j.jmb.2021.166978. Epub 2021 Apr 1. PubMed 33811918.
Backbone
  Vector backbone: pAV
  Vector type: Mammalian Expression
Growth in bacteria
  Bacterial resistance: Ampicillin, 100 μg/mL
  Growth temperature: 37°C
  Growth strain: DH5alpha
  Copy number: Unknown
Gene/Insert
  Gene/Insert name: Termination Module:Linear-2_PolyU(4)_HairpinDistance(10)nts
  Species: Synthetic
  Promoter: U6-27
  Cloning method: Gibson Cloning
  Sequencing primers: 5′ F_U6. MV.o87:GAAAGTAATAATTTCTTGGGTAGTTTG; 3′ MV.O12:gcaataaacaagttactagtcc
Terms and licenses: Academic/Nonprofit Terms; Industry Terms: Not Available to Industry
How to cite: pAV-U6+27-Linear-2_PolyU(4)_HairpinDistance(10)nts_Tornado-Corn was a gift from Julius Lucks (Addgene plasmid # 159502 ; http://n2t.net/addgene:159502 ; RRID:Addgene_159502)
