[The description below was written by a language model from this plasmid's Addgene catalogue record and pLannotate feature annotations shown in this document.]
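Description:
pAV-U6+27-Linear-2_PolyU(4)_HairpinDistance(10)nts_Tornado-Corn is a mammalian expression plasmid on the pAV backbone, built to measure how RNA sequence and structure affect termination by human RNA polymerase III. It is maintained in E. coli through a high-copy ColE1/pUC-type origin with ampicillin selection (AmpR under its bla promoter). It also carries an f1 origin. Fragments of AAV2 inverted terminal repeats flank the mammalian portion, a remnant of the AAV-derived backbone, but both are annotated as partial and the record does not describe viral packaging as a use. A separate cassette on the opposite strand places a Tn5-derived NeoR/KanR gene, with adjacent partial ble and transposase sequences, under the SV40 enhancer/early promoter. It is followed by the SV40 small t intron and a poly(A) signal, and could in principle allow G418 selection in mammalian cells.

The payload is a Pol III transcription unit driven by the human U6 promoter in the U6+27 configuration, which retains the first 27 nucleotides of U6 snRNA at the start of the transcript. Downstream sits a synthetic "termination module" (Linear-2), inserted by Gibson assembly. It combines a tract of four uracils with a hairpin positioned 10 nucleotides upstream. This is followed by the Tornado-Corn reporter. The annotated twister ribozyme fragment and tRNA-like scaffold fit the Tornado design, in which flanking self-cleaving ribozymes release an RNA that is circularised in cells, here carrying the fluorogenic Corn aptamer (the aptamer itself is not annotated). Polymerase that reads through the test terminator should transcribe the reporter, so the fluorescent signal would indicate how well this U-tract and hairpin arrangement halts elongation. The name suggests it is one member of a series varying these parameters.
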