Features (pLannotate 1.2.2; 21 found; start..end, strand, type, name):
    221..287     +  ncRNA          twister-P3 (fragment): Accession: RF03154 - type-P3 twister ribozyme
    294..405     +  ncRNA          tRNA: Accession: RF00005 - tRNA
    519..539     +  misc_feature   MCS (fragment): pUC18/19 multiple cloning site
    597..718     +  polyA_signal   SV40 poly(A) signal: SV40 polyadenylation signal
    767..896     +  repeat_region  AAV2 ITR (fragment): inverted terminal repeat of adeno-associated virus serotype 2 inverted
    919..986     +  CDS            lacZα (fragment): LacZα fragment of β-galactosidase; lacZ fragment
   1017..1445    -  rep_origin     f1 ori (sequence partly withheld): f1 bacteriophage origin of replication; arrow indicates direction of (+) strand synthesis
   1472..1576    +  promoter       AmpR promoter: bla
   1577..2437    +  CDS            AmpR: β-lactamase; bla; confers resistance to ampicillin, carbenicillin, and related antibiotics
   2608..3196    +  rep_origin     ori: high-copy-number ColE1/pMB1/pBR322/pUC origin of replication
   3361..3409    -  repeat_region  AAV2 ITR (fragment): inverted terminal repeat of adeno-associated virus serotype 2 inverted
   3465..3599    -  polyA_signal   SV40 poly(A) signal: SV40 polyadenylation signal
   3622..3705    -  CDS            large T antigen (fragment): large T antigen from SV40 (simian virus 40)
   4024..4044    -  CDS            SV40 NLS: nuclear localization signal of SV40 (simian virus 40) large T antigen
   4174..4239    -  intron         small t intron: SV40 (simian virus 40) small t antigen intron
   4241..4315    -  CDS            small t antigen (fragment): SV40 (simian virus 40) small t antigen
   4318..4638    -  CDS            ble (fragment): BLE_KLEPN - Experimental evidence at protein level: Swiss-Prot protein existence level 1. Binding protein with a strong affinity to the bleomycin family of antibiotics. Binds to CL990; an antimitotic-antibiotic compound. From Klebsiella pneumoniae.
   4659..5453    -  CDS            NeoR/KanR: aminoglycoside phosphotransferase from Tn5; aph(3')-II (or nptII); confers resistance to neomycin, kanamycin, and G418 (Geneticin®)
   5485..5808    -  CDS            tnpA (fragment): TN5P_ECOLX - Also known as tnp. Experimental evidence at protein level: Swiss-Prot protein existence level 1. Mediates transposition of transposon Tn5 by a 'cut and paste' mechanism. First, the monomeric transposase binds the 19 bp inverted DNA repeats flanking the transposon. Then, dimerization of the DNA- bound transposase creates a synaptic DNA complex. After nicking of the first DNA strand, excision of the transposon proceeds through a series of intermediates. The transposase then mediates the insertion of the transposon at a new site by strand transfer. The activity of the wild- type tran
   5810..6139    -  promoter       SV40 promoter: SV40 enhancer and early promoter
   6172..140     +  promoter       U6 promoter (across the origin): RNA polymerase III promoter for human U6 snRNA
>Addgene plasmid #159502 | pAV-U6+27-Linear-2_PolyU(4)_HairpinDistance(10)nts_Tornado-Corn | addgene full sequence | sequence record 311727 | Addgene NGS Result
ACAAAATACGTGACGTAGAAAGTAATAATTTCTTGGGTAGTTTGCAGTTTTAAAATTATGTTTTAAAATG
GACTATCATATGCTTACCGTAACTTGAAAGTATTTCGATTTCTTGGCTTTATATATCTTGTGGAAAGGAC
GAAACACCGTGCTCGCTTCGGCAGCACATATACTAGGTTGCGGCTTTCTGCTGCAATCGTGATTGATGTT
TTCGACGGCCATCAGTCGCCGGTCCCAAGCCCGGATAAAATGGGAGGGGGCGGGAAACCGCCTAACCATG
CCGACTGATGGCAGGCCCGGATAGCTCAGTCGGTAGAGCAGCGGCCGCGCGATTCGAGGAAGGAGGTCTG
AGGAGGTCACTGAATCGCGCGGCCGCGGGTCCAGGGTTCAAGTCCCTGTTCGGGCCTGCCATCAGTCGGC
GTGGACTGTAGAACACTGCCAATGCCGGTCCCAAGCCCGGATAAAAGTGGAGGGTACAGTCCACGCTCTA
GAGCGGACTTCGGTCCGCTTTTTACTAGGACCTGCAGGCATGCAAGCTTGACGTCGGTTACCGATATCCA
TATGGCGGCCGCATCGATCTCGAGCCGCGGACTAGTAACTTGTTTATTGCAGCTTATAATGGTTACAAAT
AAAGCAATAGCATCACAAATTTCACAAATAAAGCATTTTTTTCACTGCATTCTAGTTGTGGTTTGTCCAA
ACTCATCAATGTATCTTATCATGTCTTACGTAGATAAGTAGCATGGCGGGTTAATCATTAACTACAAGGA
ACCCCTAGTGATGGAGTTGGCCACTCCCTCTCTGCGCGCTCGCTCGCTCACTGAGGCCGGGCGACCAAAG
GTCGCCCGACGCCCGGGCTTTGCCCGGGCGGCCTCAGTGAGCGAGCGAGCGCGCAGAGAGGGACAGATCT
GCAGATCTGCTGGCGTAATAGCGAAGAGGCCCGCACCGATCGCCCTTCCCAACAGTTGCGCAGCCTGAAT
GGCGAATGGAAATTGTAAGCGTTAATATTTTGTTAAAATTCGCGTTAAATTTTTGTTAAATCAGCTCATT
TTTTAACCAATAGGCCGAAATCGGCAAAATCCCTTATAAATCAAAAGAATAGACCGAGATAGGGT
[37 nt withheld, positions 1116-1152]
AAAGAACGTGGACTCCAACGTCAAAGG
[49 nt withheld, positions 1180-1228]
T
[91 nt withheld, positions 1230-1320]
G
[124 nt withheld, positions 1322-1445]
CAGGTGGCACTTTTCGGGGAAATGTGCGCGGAACCCCTATTTGTTTATTTTTCTAAATACATTCAAATAT
GTATCCGCTCATGAGACAATAACCCTGATAAATGCTTCAATAATATTGAAAAAGGAAGAGTATGAGTATT
CAACATTTCCGTGTCGCCCTTATTCCCTTTTTTGCGGCATTTTGCCTTCCTGTTTTTGCTCACCCAGAAA
CGCTGGTGAAAGTAAAAGATGCTGAAGATCAGTTGGGTGCACGAGTGGGTTACATCGAACTGGATCTCAA
CAGCGGTAAGATCCTTGAGAGTTTTCGCCCCGAAGAACGTTTTCCAATGATGAGCACTTTTAAAGTTCTG
CTATGTGGCGCGGTATTATCCCGTATTGACGCCGGGCAAGAGCAACTCGGTCGCCGCATACACTATTCTC
AGAATGACTTGGTTGAGTACTCACCAGTCACAGAAAAGCATCTTACGGATGGCATGACAGTAAGAGAATT
ATGCAGTGCTGCCATAACCATGAGTGATAACACTGCGGCCAACTTACTTCTGACAACGATCGGAGGACCG
AAGGAGCTAACCGCTTTTTTGCACAACATGGGGGATCATGTAACTCGCCTTGATCGTTGGGAACCGGAGC
TGAATGAAGCCATACCAAACGACGAGCGTGACACCACGATGCCTGTAGCAATGGCAACAACGTTGCGCAA
ACTATTAACTGGCGAACTACTTACTCTAGCTTCCCGGCAACAATTAATAGACTGGATGGAGGCGGATAAA
GTTGCAGGACCACTTCTGCGCTCGGCCCTTCCGGCTGGCTGGTTTATTGCTGATAAATCTGGAGCCGGTG
AGCGTGGGTCTCGCGGTATCATTGCAGCACTGGGGCCAGATGGTAAGCCCTCCCGTATCGTAGTTATCTA
CACGACGGGGAGTCAGGCAACTATGGATGAACGAAATAGACAGATCGCTGAGATAGGTGCCTCACTGATT
AAGCATTGGTAACTGTCAGACCAAGTTTACTCATATATACTTTAGATTGATTTAAAACTTCATTTTTAAT
TTAAAAGGATCTAGGTGAAGATCCTTTTTGATAATCTCATGACCAAAATCCCTTAACGTGAGTTTTCGTT
CCACTGAGCGTCAGACCCCGTAGAAAAGATCAAAGGATCTTCTTGAGATCCTTTTTTTCTGCGCGTAATC
TGCTGCTTGCAAACAAAAAAACCACCGCTACCAGCGGTGGTTTGTTTGCCGGATCAAGAGCTACCAACTC
TTTTTCCGAAGGTAACTGGCTTCAGCAGAGCGCAGATACCAAATACTGTTCTTCTAGTGTAGCCGTAGTT
AGGCCACCACTTCAAGAACTCTGTAGCACCGCCTACATACCTCGCTCTGCTAATCCTGTTACCAGTGGCT
GCTGCCAGTGGCGATAAGTCGTGTCTTACCGGGTTGGACTCAAGACGATAGTTACCGGATAAGGCGCAGC
GGTCGGGCTGAACGGGGGGTTCGTGCACACAGCCCAGCTTGGAGCGAACGACCTACACCGAACTGAGATA
CCTACAGCGTGAGCTATGAGAAAGCGCCACGCTTCCCGAAGGGAGAAAGGCGGACAGGTATCCGGTAAGC
GGCAGGGTCGGAACAGGAGAGCGCACGAGGGAGCTTCCAGGGGGAAACGCCTGGTATCTTTATAGTCCTG
TCGGGTTTCGCCACCTCTGACTTGAGCGTCGATTTTTGTGATGCTCGTCAGGGGGGCGGAGCCTATGGAA
AAACGCCAGCAACGCGGCCTTTTTACGGTTCCTGGCCTTTTGCTGGCCTTTTGCTCACATGTTCTTTCCT
GCGTTATCCCCTGATTCTGTGGATAACCGTATTACCGCCTTTGAGTGAGCTGATACCGCTCGCCGCAGCC
GAACGACCGAGCGCAGCGAGTCAGTGAGCGAGCGCGCAGAGAGGGAGTGGCCAACTCCATCACTAGGGGT
TCCTGGAGGGGTGGAGTCGTGACGTGAATTACGTCATAGGGTTAGGGAGGTCCTGGATCGATCCAGACAT
GATAAGATACATTGATGAGTTTGGACAAACCACAACTAGAATGCAGTGAAAAAAATGCTTTATTTGTGAA
ATTTGTGATGCTATTGCTTTATTTGTAACCATTATAAGCTGCAATAAACAAGTTAACAACAACAATTGCA
TTCATTTTATGTTTCAGGTTCAGGGGGAGGTGTGGGAGGTTTTTTAAAGCAAGTAAAACCTCTACAAATG
TGGTATGGCTGATTATGATCTCTAGTCAAGGCACTATACATCAAATATTCCTTATTAACCCCTTTACAAA
TTAAAAAGCTAAAGGTACACAATTTTTGAGCATAGTTATTAATAGCAGACACTCTATGCCTGTGTGGAGT
AAGAAAAAACAGTATGTTATGATTATAACTGTTATGCCTACTTATAAAGGTTACAGAATATTTTTCCATA
ATTTTCTTGTATAGCAGTGCAGCTTTTTCCTTTGTGGTGTAAATAGCAAAGCAAGCAAGAGTTCTATTAC
TAAACACAGCATGACTCAAAAAACTTAGCAATTCTGAAGGAAAGTCCTTGGGGTCTTCTACCTTTCTCTT
CTTTTTTGGAGGAGTAGAATGTTGAGAGTCAGCAGTAGCCTCATCATCACTAGATGGCATTTCTTCTGAG
CAAAACAGGTTTTCCTCATTAAAGGCATTCCACCACTGCTCCCATTCATCAGTTCCATAGGTTGGAATCT
AAAATACACAAACAATTAGAATCAGTAGTTTAACACATTATACACTTAAAAATTTTATATTTACCTTAGA
GCTTTAAATCTCTGTAGGTAGTTTGTCCAATTATGTCACACCACAGAAGTAAGGTTCCTTCACAAAGATC
CGGACCAAAGCGGCCATCGTGCCTCCCCACTCCTGCAGTTCGGGGGCATGGATGCGCGGATAGCCGCTGC
TGGTTTCCTGGATGCCGACGGATTTGCACTGCCGGTAGAACTCCGCGAGGTCGTCCAGCCTCAGGCAGCA
GCTGAACCAACTCGCGAGGGGATCGAGCCCGGGGTGGGCGAAGAACTCCAGCATGAGATCCCCGCGCTGG
AGGATCATCCAGCCGGCGTCCCGGAAAACGATTCCGAAGCCCAACCTTTCATAGAAGGCGGCGGTGGAAT
CGAAATCTCGTGATGGCAGGTTGGGCGTCGCTTGGTCGGTCATTTCGAACCCCAGAGTCCCGCTCAGAAG
AACTCGTCAAGAAGGCGATAGAAGGCGATGCGCTGCGAATCGGGAGCGGCGATACCGTAAAGCACGAGGA
AGCGGTCAGCCCATTCGCCGCCAAGCTCTTCAGCAATATCACGGGTAGCCAACGCTATGTCCTGATAGCG
GTCCGCCACACCCAGCCGGCCACAGTAGATGAATCCAGAAAAGCGGCCATTTTCCACCATGATATTCGGC
AAGCAGGCATCGCCATGGGTCACGACGAGATCCTCGCCGTCGGGCATGCGCGCCTTGAGCCTGGCGAACA
GTTCGGCTGGCGCGAGCCCCTGATGCTCTTCGTCCAGATCATCCTGATCGACAAGACCGGCTTCCATCCG
AGTACGTGCTCGCTCGATGCGATGTTTCGCTTGGTGGTCGAATGGGCAGGTAGCCGGATCAAGCGTATGC
AGCCGCCGCATTGCATCAGCCATGATGGATACTTTCTCGGCAGGAGCAAGGTGAGATGACAGGAGATCCT
GCCCCGGCACTTCGCCCAATAGCAGCCAGTCCCTTCCCGCTTCAGTGACAACGTCGAGCACAGCTGCGCA
AGGAACGCCCGTCGTGGCCAGCCACGATAGCCGCGCTGCCTCGTCCTGCAGTTCATTCAGGGCACCGGAC
AGGTCGGTCTTGACAAAAAGAACCGGGCGCCCCTGCGCTGACAGCCGGAACACGGCGGCATCAGAGCAGC
CGATTGTCTGTTGTGCCCAGTCATAGCCGAATAGCCTCTCCACCCAAGCGGCCGGAGAACCTGCGTGCAA
TCCATCTTGTTCAATCATGCGAAACGATCCTCATCCTGTCTCTTGATCAGATCTTGATCCCCTGCGCCAT
CAGATCCTTGGCGGCAAGAAAGCCATCCAGTTTACTTTGCAGGGCTTCCCAACCTTACCAGAGGGCGCCC
CAGCTGGCAATTCCGGTTCGCTTGCTGTCCATAAAACCGCCCAGTCTAGCTATCGCCATGTAAGCCCACT
GCAAGCTACCTGCTTTCTCTTTGCGCTTGCGTTTTCCCTTGTCCAGATAGCCCAGTAGCTGACATTCATC
CGGGGTCAGCACCGTTTCTGCGGACTGGCTTTCTACGTGTTCCGCTTCCTTTAGCAGCCCTTGCGCCCTG
AGTGCTTGCGGCAGCGTGAAGCTTTTTGCAAAAGCCTAGGCCTCCAAAAAAGCCTCCTCACTACTTCTGG
AATAGCTCAGAGGCCGAGGCGGCCTCGGCCTCTGCATAAATAAAAAAAATTAGTCAGCCATGGGGCGGAG
AATGGGCGGAACTGGGCGGAGTTAGGGGCGGGATGGGCGGAGTTAGGGGCGGGACTATGGTTGCTGACTA
ATTGAGATGCATGCTTTGCATACTTCTGCCTGCTGGGGAGCCTGGGGACTTTCCACACCTGGTTGCTGAC
TAATTGAGATGCATGCTTTGCATACTTCTGCCTGCTGGGGAGCCTGGGGACTTTCCACACCCTAACTGAC
ACACATTCCACAGCCGGATCCAAGGTCGGGCAGGAAGAGGGCCTATTTCCCATGATTCCTTCATATTTGC
ATATACGATACAAGGCTGTTAGAGAGATAATTAGAATTAATTTGACTGTAAACACAAAGATATTAGT
