>Addgene plasmid #159502 | pAV-U6+27-Linear-2_PolyU(4)_HairpinDistance(10)nts_Tornado-Corn | depositor partial sequence | sequence record 308336 | 27-Termination_Module
GTGCTCGCTTCGGCAGCACATATACTAGGTTGCGGCTTTCTGCTGCAATCGTGATTGATGTTTT
