>Addgene plasmid #159502 | pAV-U6+27-Linear-2_PolyU(4)_HairpinDistance(10)nts_Tornado-Corn | depositor partial sequence | sequence record 308337 | Tornado-Corn
GGCCATCAGTCGCCGGTCCCAAGCCCGGATAAAATGGGAGGGGGCGGGAAACCGCCTAACCATGCCGACT
GATGGCAGGCCCGGATAGCTCAGTCGGTAGAGCAGCGGCCGCGCGATTCGAGGAAGGAGGTCTGAGGAGG
TCACTGAATCGCGCGGCCGCGGGTCCAGGGTTCAAGTCCCTGTTCGGGCCTGCCATCAGTCGGCGTGGAC
TGTAGAACACTGCCAATGCCGGTCCCAAGCCCGGATAAAAGTGGAGGGTACAGTCCACGCTCTAGAGCGG
ACTTCGGTCCGCTTTT
